>Addgene plasmid #235167 | pCas12a-NT | addgene full sequence | sequence record 479781 | Addgene NGS Result
ATCAGTTTTTTATAGAGGAGATATTAAGTTCGGTTTGTATTAGCGAAGATTTATTACAAAACTATTCTGA
TGTTTATTTTAAACTTAAAAAGAGTGATGATGATAATCTACAAAAAGATTTTAAAAGTGCAAAAGATACG
ATAAAGAAACAAATATCTGAATATATAAAGGACTCAGAGAAATTTAAGAATTTGTTTAATCAAAACCTTA
TCGATGCTAAAAAAGGGCAAGAGTCAGATTTAATTCTATGGCTAAAGCAATCTAAGGATAATGGTATAGA
ACTATTTAAAGCCAATAGTGATATCACAGATATAGATGAGGCGTTAGAAATAATCAAATCTTTTAAAGGT
TGGACAACTTATTTTAAGGGTTTTCATGAAAATAGAAAAAATGTTTATAGTAGCAATGATATTCCTACAT
CTATTATTTATAGGATAGTAGATGATAATTTGCCTAAATTTCTAGAAAATAAAGCTAAGTATGAGAGTTT
AAAAGACAAAGCTCCAGAAGCTATAAACTATGAACAAATTAAAAAAGATTTGGCAGAAGAGCTAACCTTT
GATATTGACTACAAAACATCTGAAGTTAATCAAAGAGTTTTTTCACTTGATGAAGTTTTTGAGATAGCAA
ACTTTAATAATTATCTAAATCAAAGTGGTATTACTAAATTTAATACTATTATTGGTGGTAAATTTGTAAA
TGGTGAAAATACAAAGAGAAAAGGTATAAATGAATATATAAATCTATACTCACAGCAAATAAATGATAAA
ACACTCAAAAAATATAAAATGAGTGTTTTATTTAAGCAAATTTTAAGTGATACAGAATCTAAATCTTTTG
TAATTGATAAGTTAGAAGATGATAGTGATGTAGTTACAACGATGCAAAGTTTTTATGAGCAAATAGCAGC
TTTTAAAACAGTAGAAGAAAAATCTATTAAAGAAACACTATCTTTATTATTTGATGATTTAAAAGCTCAA
AAACTTGATTTGAGTAAAATTTATTTTAAAAATGATAAATCTCTTACTGATCTATCACAACAAGTTTTTG
ATGATTATAGTGTTATTGGTACAGCGGTACTAGAATATATAACTCAACAAATAGCACCTAAAAATCTTGA
TAACCCTAGTAAGAAAGAGCAAGAATTAATAGCCAAAAAAACTGAAAAAGCAAAATACTTATCTCTAGAA
ACTATAAAGCTTGCCTTAGAAGAATTTAATAAGCATAGAGATATAGATAAACAGTGTAGGTTTGAAGAAA
TACTTGCAAACTTTGCGGCTATTCCGATGATATTTGATGAAATAGCTCAAAACAAAGACAATTTGGCACA
GATATCTATCAAATATCAAAATCAAGGTAAAAAAGACCTACTTCAAGCTAGTGCGGAAGATGATGTTAAA
GCTATCAAGGATCTTTTAGATCAAACTAATAATCTCTTACATAAACTAAAAATATTTCATATTAGTCAGT
CAGAAGATAAGGCAAATATTTTAGACAAGGATGAGCATTTTTATCTAGTATTTGAGGAGTGCTACTTTGA
GCTAGCGAATATAGTGCCTCTTTATAACAAAATTAGAAACTATATAACTCAAAAGCCATATAGTGATGAG
AAATTTAAGCTCAATTTTGAGAACTCGACTTTGGCTAATGGTTGGGATAAAAATAAAGAGCCTGACAATA
CGGCAATTTTATTTATCAAAGATGATAAATATTATCTGGGTGTGATGAATAAGAAAAATAACAAAATATT
TGATGATAAAGCTATCAAAGAAAATAAAGGCGAGGGTTATAAAAAAATTGTTTATAAACTTTTACCTGGC
GCAAATAAAATGTTACCTAAGGTTTTCTTTTCTGCTAAATCTATAAAATTTTATAATCCTAGTGAAGATA
TACTTAGAATAAGAAATCATTCCACACATACAAAAAATGGTAGTCCTCAAAAAGGATATGAAAAATTTGA
GTTTAATATTGAAGATTGCCGAAAATTTATAGATTTTTATAAACAGTCTATAAGTAAGCATCCGGAGTGG
AAAGATTTTGGATTTAGATTTTCTGATACTCAAAGATATAATTCTATAGATGAATTTTATAGAGAAGTTG
AAAATCAAGGCTACAAACTAACTTTTGAAAATATATCAGAGAGCTATATTGATAGCGTAGTTAATCAGGG
TAAATTGTACCTATTCCAAATCTATAATAAAGATTTTTCAGCTTATAGCAAAGGGCGACCAAATCTACAT
ACTTTATATTGGAAAGCGCTGTTTGATGAGAGAAATCTTCAAGATGTGGTTTATAAGCTAAATGGTGAGG
CAGAGCTTTTTTATCGTAAACAATCAATACCTAAAAAAATCACTCACCCAGCTAAAGAGGCAATAGCTAA
TAAAAACAAAGATAATCCTAAAAAAGAGAGTGTTTTTGAATATGATTTAATCAAAGATAAACGCTTTACT
GAAGATAAGTTTTTCTTTCACTGTCCTATTACAATCAATTTTAAATCTAGTGGAGCTAATAAGTTTAATG
ATGAAATCAATTTATTGCTAAAAGAAAAAGCAAATGATGTTCATATATTAAGTATAGATAGAGGTGAAAG
ACATTTAGCTTACTATACTTTGGTAGATGGTAAAGGCAATATCATCAAACAAGATACTTTCAACATCATT
GGTAATGATAGAATGAAAACAAACTACCATGATAAGCTTGCTGCAATAGAGAAAGATAGGGATTCAGCTA
GGAAAGACTGGAAAAAGATAAATAACATCAAAGAGATGAAAGAGGGCTATCTATCTCAGGTAGTTCATGA
AATAGCTAAGCTAGTTATAGAGTATAATGCTATTGTGGTTTTTGAGGATTTAAATTTTGGATTTAAAAGA
GGGCGTTTCAAGGTAGAGAAGCAGGTCTATCAAAAGTTAGAAAAAATGCTAATTGAGAAACTAAACTATC
TAGTTTTCAAAGATAATGAGTTTGATAAAACTGGGGGAGTGCTTAGAGCTTATCAGCTAACAGCACCTTT
TGAGACTTTTAAAAAGATGGGTAAACAAACAGGTATTATCTACTATGTACCAGCTGGTTTTACTTCAAAA
ATTTGTCCTGTAACTGGTTTTGTAAATCAGTTATATCCTAAGTATGAAAGTGTCAGCAAATCTCAAGAGT
TCTTTAGTAAGTTTGACAAGATTTGTTATAACCTTGATAAGGGCTATTTTGAGTTTAGTTTTGATTATAA
AAACTTTGGTGACAAGGCTGCCAAAGGCAAGTGGACTATAGCTAGCTTTGGGAGTAGATTGATTAACTTT
AGAAATTCAGATAAAAATCATAATTGGGATACTCGAGAAGTTTATCCAACTAAAGAGTTGGAGAAATTGC
TAAAAGATTATTCTATCGAATATGGGCATGGCGAATGTATCAAAGCAGCTATTTGCGGTGAGAGCGACAA
AAAGTTTTTTGCTAAGCTAACTAGTGTCCTAAATACTATCTTACAAATGCGTAACTCAAAAACAGGTACT
GAGTTAGATTATCTAATTTCACCAGTAGCAGATGTAAATGGCAATTTCTTTGATTCGCGACAGGCGCCAA
AAAATATGCCTCAAGATGCTGATGCCAATGGTGCTTATCATATTGGGCTAAAAGGTCTGATGCTACTAGG
TAGGATCAAAAATAATCAAGAGGGCAAAAAACTCAATTTGGTTATCAAAAATGAAGAGTATTTTGAGTTC
GTGCAGAATAGGAATAACTAAGCGGCCGCATAATGATGTGTTATCATTGATGCGAGGTCGCCTATACCTC
CCCGCTTCGGCGGGGTTTTTTCCCGGGTTTACACTTTATGCTTCCGGCTCGTATAATGTGTGGTCTAAGA
ACTTTAAATAATTTCTACTGTTGTAGATGAGTCTTCCTGAGTGACGAGCAACGAGACTGGAAGACATGTC
TAAGAACTTTAAATAATTTCTACTGTTGTAGATAGATACCGGACAACGTGTCTCCCCGCTTCGGCGGGGT
TTTTTCCTAGGTTGTGTCTCAAAATCTCTGATGTTACATTGCACAAGATAAAAATATATCATCATGAACA
ATAAAACTGTCTGCTTACATAAACAGTAATACAAGGGGTGTTATGAGCCATATTCAGCGTGAAACGAGCT
GTAGCCGTCCGCGTCTGAACAGCAACATGGATGCGGATCTGTATGGCTATAAATGGGCGCGTGATAACGT
GGGTCAGAGCGGCGCGACCATTTATCGTCTGTATGGCAAACCGGATGCGCCGGAACTGTTTCTGAAACAT
GGCAAAGGCAGCGTGGCGAACGATGTGACCGATGAAATGGTGCGTCTGAACTGGCTGACCGAATTTATGC
CGCTGCCGACCATTAAACATTTTATTCGCACCCCGGATGATGCGTGGCTGCTGACCACCGCGATTCCGGG
CAAAACCGCGTTTCAGGTGCTGGAAGAATATCCGGATAGCGGCGAAAACATTGTGGATGCGCTGGCCGTG
TTTCTGCGTCGTCTGCATAGCATTCCGGTGTGCAACTGCCCGTTTAACAGCGATCGTGTGTTTCGTCTGG
CCCAGGCGCAGAGCCGTATGAACAACGGCCTGGTGGATGCGAGCGATTTTGATGATGAACGTAACGGCTG
GCCGGTGGAACAGGTGTGGAAAGAAATGCATAAACTGCTGCCGTTTAGCCCGGATAGCGTGGTGACCCAC
GGCGATTTTAGCCTGGATAACCTGATTTTCGATGAAGGCAAACTGATTGGCTGCATTGATGTGGGCCGTG
TGGGCATTGCGGATCGTTATCAGGATCTGGCCATTCTGTGGAACTGCCTGGGCGAATTTAGCCCGAGCCT
GCAAAAACGTCTGTTTCAGAAATATGGCATTGATAATCCGGATATGAACAAACTGCAATTTCATCTGATG
CTGGATGAATTTTTCTAATAATTAATTGGACCGCGGTCCGAGAGACGCATGGCAGTATCTCAGACTGTGT
ATCGGCACGTCTCACTACTTACCGGCGCGGCAGCGTTACCCGTGTCGGCGGCTCCAACGGCTCGCCATCG
TCCAGAAAACACGGCTCATCGGGCATCGGCAGGCGCTGCTGCCCGCGCCGTTCCCATTCCTCCGTTTCGG
TCAAGGCTGGCAGGTCTGGTTCCATGCCCGGAATGCCGGGCTGGCTGGGCGGCTCCTCGCCGGGGCCGGT
CGGTAGTTGCTGCTCGCCCGGATACAGGGTCGGGATGCGGCGCAGGTCGCCATGCCCCAACAGCGATTCG
TCCTGGTCGTCGTGATCAACCACCACGGCGGCACTGAACACCGACAGGCGCAACTGGTCGCGGGGCTGGC
CCCACGCCACGCGGTCATTGACCACGTAGGCCGACACGGTGCCGGGGCCGTTGAGCTTCACGACGGAGAT
CCAGCGCTCGGCCACCAAGTCCTTGACTGCGTATTGGACCGTCCGCAAAGAACGTCCGATGAGCTTGGAA
AGTGTTTTCTGGCTGACCACCACGGCGTTCTGGTGGCCCATCTGCGCCACGAGGTGATGCAGCAGCATTG
CCGCCGTGGGTTTCCTCGCAATAAGCCCGGCCCACGCCTCATGCGCTTTGCGTTCCGTTTGCACCCAGTG
ACCGGGCTTGTTCTTGGCTTGAATGCCGATTTCTCTGGACTGCGTGGCCATGCTTATCTCCATGCGGTAG
GGGTGCCGCACGGTTGCGGCACCATGCGCAATCAGCTGCAACTTTTCGGCAGCGCGACAACAATTATGCG
TTGCGTAAAAGTGGCAGTCAATTACAGATTTTCTTTAACCTACGCAATGAGCTATTGCGGGGGGTGCCGC
AATGAGCTGTTGCGTACCCCCCTTTTTTAAGTTGTTGATTTTTAAGTCTTTCGCATTTCGCCCTATATCT
AGTTCTTTGGTGCCCAAAGAAGGGCACCCCTGCGGGGTTCCCCCACGCCTTCGGCGCGGCTCCCCCTCCG
GCAAAAAGTGGCCCCTCCGGGGCTTGTTGATCGACTGCGCGGCCTTCGGCCTTGCCCAAGGTGGCGCTGC
CCCCTTGGAACCCCCGCACTCGCCGCCGTGAGGCTCGGGGGGCAGGCGGGCGGGCTTCGCCCTTCGACTG
CCCCCACTCGCATAGGCTTGGGTCGTTCCAGGCGCGTCAAGGCCAAGCCGCTGCGCGGTCGCTGCGCGAG
CCTTGACCCGCCTTCCACTTGGTGTCCAACCGGCAAGCGAAGCGCGCAGGCCGCAGGCCGGAGGCTTTTC
CCCAGAGAAAATTAAAAAAATTGATGGGGCAAGGCCGCAGGCCGCGCAGTTGGAGCCGGTGGGTATGTGG
TCGAAGGCTGGGTAGCCGGTGGGCAATCCCTGTGGTCAAGCTCGTGGGCAGGCGCAGCCTGTCCATCAGC
TTGTCCAGCAGGGTTGTCCACGGGCCGAGCGAAGCGAGCCAGCCGGTGGCCGCTCGCGGCCATCGTCCAC
ATATCCACGGGCTGGCAAGGGAGCGCAGCGACCGCGCAGGGCGAAGCCCGGAGAGCAAGCCCGTAGGGGG
GGCGCGCCCAGCTGTCTAGGGCGGCGGATTTGTCCTACTCAGGAGAGCGTTCACCGACAAACAACAGATA
AAACGAAAGGCCCAGTCTTTCGACTGAGCCTTTCGTTTTATTTGATGCCTTTAATTAAAGCGGATAACAA
TTTCACACAGGAGGCCGTTTACACTTTATGCTTCCGGCTCGTATAATGTGTGGGGAAACCACAACGGTTT
CCCTCTAGAAATAATTTTGTTTAACTATAAGAAGGAGATATACATATGTCAATTTATCAAGAATTTGTTA
ATAAATATAGTTTAAGTAAAACTCTAAGATTTGAGTTAATCCCACAGGGTAAAACACTTGAAAACATAAA
AGCAAGAGGTTTGATTTTAGATGATGAGAAAAGAGCTAAAGACTACAAAAAGGCTAAACAAATAATTGAT
AAATATC
Features (pLannotate 1.2.2; 7 found; start..end, strand, type, name):
   3808..3838    +  promoter       lac UV5 promoter: E. coli lac promoter with an "up" mutation
   4103..4915    +  CDS            aphA1: KKA1_ECOLX - Also known as nptI. Protein inferred from homology: Swiss-Prot protein existence level 3. Resistance to kanamycin and structurally-related aminoglycosides, including amikacin. From Escherichia coli.
   4990..5651    -  CDS            pBBR1 Rep (fragment): replication protein for the broad-host-range plasmid pBBR1 from Bordetella bronchiseptica
   5652..6423    -  rep_origin     pBBR1 oriV: replication origin of the broad-host-range plasmid pBBR1 from Bordetella bronchiseptica; requires the pBBR1 Rep protein for replication
   6538..6624    -  terminator     rrnB T1 terminator: Escherichia coli rrnB; transcription terminator T1 from the E. coli rrnB gene
   6668..6698    +  promoter       lac UV5 promoter: E. coli lac promoter with an "up" mutation
   6766..3728    +  CDS            cas12a (across the origin): CS12A_FRATN - Also known as cpf1 From Francisella tularensis subsp. novicida (strain U112).
