[The description below was written by a language model from this plasmid's Addgene catalogue record and pLannotate feature annotations shown in this document.]
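Description:
pCas12a-NT is a 6,937-nt bacterial expression plasmid built on the broad-host-range pBBR1 backbone. It carries the pBBR1 oriV together with the pBBR1 Rep coding sequence (annotated as a fragment) that the origin requires for replication. This replicon works in a wide range of Gram-negative bacteria, consistent with the associated work on genome editing in Cupriavidus necator H16, while the plasmid is propagated in E. coli DH5alpha. Selection is by kanamycin, conferred by the aphA1 (nptI) aminoglycoside phosphotransferase gene. The copy number is recorded as unknown.

The payload is the wild-type cas12a (cpf1) gene from Francisella novicida, a large coding sequence that spans the numbering origin of the circular record. A lac UV5 promoter, an "up"-mutated form of the E. coli lac promoter, lies just upstream of it in the same orientation and presumably drives its transcription. A second lac UV5 promoter sits shortly after the end of the cas12a reading frame. The catalogue entry states that the plasmid also expresses an NT crRNA, most likely meaning non-targeting. The crRNA itself is not annotated in the feature table, so its placement downstream of this second promoter is plausible but not confirmed by the record. An rrnB T1 terminator on the opposite strand lies between the replicon and the cas12a cassette.

Because Cas12a processes and uses a single crRNA to cleave DNA, a version with a crRNA lacking a genomic target would typically serve as a control for Cas12a expression, toxicity and transformation efficiency alongside targeting plasmids. In the context of the cited SIBR-Cas study, it would also serve as the wild-type nuclease counterpart. The record itself does not spell out this use.
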