Addgene plasmid #235167: pCas12a-NT
Purpose: Expresses the Wild Type Francisella novicida cas12a gene and a NT crRNA
Depositing lab: Constantinos Patinios. Depositing organization: Vilnius University. Publication: Streamlined and efficient genome editing in Cupriavidus necator H16 using an optimised SIBR-Cas system. Della Valle S, Orsi E, Creutzburg SCA, Jansen LFM, Pentari EN, Beisel CL, Steel H, Nikel PI, Staals RHJ, Claassens NJ, van der Oost J, Huang WE, Patinios C. Trends Biotechnol. 2025 Jun;43(6):1470-1491. doi: 10.1016/j.tibtech.2025.02.006. Epub 2025 Mar 13. PubMed 40087133.
Backbone
  Vector backbone: pBBR1
  Vector type: Bacterial Expression
Growth in bacteria
  Bacterial resistance: Kanamycin, 50 μg/mL
  Growth temperature: 37°C
  Growth strain: DH5alpha
  Copy number: Unknown
Gene/Insert
  Gene/Insert name: FnCas12a
Terms and licenses: Academic/Nonprofit Terms; Industry Terms: Not Available to Industry
Depositor comments: Please visit https://doi.org/10.1101/2024.11.24.625072 for bioRxiv preprint.
How to cite: pCas12a-NT was a gift from Constantinos Patinios (Addgene plasmid # 235167 ; http://n2t.net/addgene:235167 ; RRID:Addgene_235167)
